Addgene plasmid #164975: pLVX-NPC1(D786N)-FLAG
Purpose: Lentiviral vector for NPC1 expression in mammalian cells
Depositing lab: Roberto Zoncu. Depositing organization: University of California, Berkeley. Publication: NPC1-mTORC1 Signaling Couples Cholesterol Sensing to Organelle Homeostasis and Is a Targetable Pathway in Niemann-Pick Type C. Davis OB, Shin HR, Lim CY, Wu EY, Kukurugya M, Maher CF, Perera RM, Ordonez MP, Zoncu R. Dev Cell. 2020 Dec 7. pii: S1534-5807(20)30925-4. doi: 10.1016/j.devcel.2020.11.016. PubMed 33308480.
Backbone
  Vector backbone: pLVX-AcGFP-N1
  Backbone manufacturer: Clontech
  Backbone size w/o insert (bp): 9519
  Total vector size (bp): 13380
  Vector type: Mammalian Expression, Lentiviral
  Selectable markers: Puromycin
Growth in bacteria
  Bacterial resistance: Ampicillin, 100 μg/mL
  Growth temperature: 37°C
  Growth strain: NEB Stable
  Copy number: High Copy
Gene/Insert
  Gene/Insert name: NPC1
  Species: H. sapiens (human)
  Insert size (bp): 3867
  Mutation: D786N, insertion L aa15 (please see depositor comments)
  Entrez Gene: NPC1 (a.k.a. NPC, POGZ, SLC65A1)
  Promoter: EF1a
  Tag / fusion protein: FLAG (C terminal on insert)
  Cloning method: Restriction Enzyme; 5′ cloning site EcoRI (not destroyed); 3′ cloning site XmaI (not destroyed)
  Sequencing primers: 5′ TCAAGCCTCAGACAGTGGTTC; 3′ CATGCTCCAGACTGCCTTG
Terms and licenses: Academic/Nonprofit Terms; Industry Terms: Not Available to Industry
Depositor comments: Depositor confirms insertion of an additional L at aa15 does not affect plasmid function.
How to cite: pLVX-NPC1(D786N)-FLAG was a gift from Roberto Zoncu (Addgene plasmid # 164975 ; http://n2t.net/addgene:164975 ; RRID:Addgene_164975)
