[The description below was written by a language model from this plasmid's Addgene catalogue record and pLannotate feature annotations shown in this document.]
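Description:
pLVX-NPC1(D786N)-FLAG is an HIV-1-based lentiviral transfer plasmid for stable expression of a mutant form of human NPC1, the Niemann-Pick type C1 cholesterol transport protein, in mammalian cells. It is built on the Clontech pLVX-AcGFP-N1 backbone and is maintained in E. coli through a high-copy ColE1/pUC-type origin with ampicillin resistance (β-lactamase). The catalogue gives a total size of about 13.4 kb, whereas the sequenced record behind the feature table is 12,640 nt, so the two figures do not match exactly.

The viral portion contains two annotated HIV-1 LTR elements flanking the Ψ packaging signal with a short gag fragment, the Rev response element for Rev-dependent nuclear export of the genomic RNA, and the cPPT/CTS, which aids nuclear import of the reverse-transcribed genome. Within this frame, an EF-1α promoter with parts of its first intron drives the NPC1 coding sequence, cloned between EcoRI and XmaI sites and fused at its C terminus to a FLAG epitope (annotated as a fragment of 3xFLAG, consistent with a single tag). The insert carries the D786N substitution and an extra leucine at residue 15, which the depositor states does not affect function. The record does not explain the functional consequence of D786N.

Downstream, a mouse PGK promoter drives puromycin N-acetyltransferase for selecting transduced cells, and a WPRE precedes the 3′ LTR to enhance transcript stability and expression. The plasmid is intended for packaging into lentiviral particles with helper plasmids supplied separately. The tagged NPC1 variant can then be introduced into mammalian cells and detected or immunoprecipitated via FLAG, in the context of work on NPC1, mTORC1 signalling and cholesterol sensing.
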