Features (pLannotate 1.2.2; 26 found; start..end, strand, type, name):
    134..733     +  CDS            PuroR: puromycin N-acetyltransferase; pac from Streptomyces alboniger; confers resistance to puromycin
    747..1335    +  misc_feature   WPRE: woodchuck hepatitis virus posttranscriptional regulatory element
   1352..1870    +  CDS            nef (fragment): NEF_HV1BR - Experimental evidence at protein level: Swiss-Prot protein existence level 1. Extracellular Nef protein targets CD4(+) T-lymphocytes for apoptosis by interacting with CXCR4 surface receptors (PubMed:14990729). From Human immunodeficiency virus type 1 group M subtype B (isolate BRU/LAI) (HIV-1).
   1918..2175    +  LTR            5' LTR (truncated): truncated 5' long terminal repeat (LTR) from HIV-1
   2326..2348    -  protein_bind   lac operator (fragment): The lac repressor binds to the lac operator to inhibit transcription in E. coli. This inhibition can be relieved by adding lactose or isopropyl-β-D-thiogalactopyranoside (IPTG). lac repressor encoded by lacI
   2352..2382    -  promoter       lac promoter: promoter for the E. coli lac operon
   2397..2418    -  protein_bind   CAP binding site: CAP binding activates transcription in the presence of cAMP. E. coli catabolite activator protein
   2431..2523    -  CDS            lacI (fragment): lac repressor; lacI; The lac repressor binds to the lac operator to inhibit transcription in E. coli. This inhibition can be relieved by adding lactose or isopropyl-β-D-thiogalactopyranoside (IPTG).
   2706..3294    -  rep_origin     ori: high-copy-number ColE1/pMB1/pBR322/pUC origin of replication
   3465..4325    -  CDS            AmpR: β-lactamase; bla; confers resistance to ampicillin, carbenicillin, and related antibiotics
   4326..4430    -  promoter       AmpR promoter: bla
   4478..4612    +  polyA_signal   SV40 poly(A) signal: SV40 polyadenylation signal
   4779..5108    +  CDS            nef (fragment): NEF_HV1BR - Experimental evidence at protein level: Swiss-Prot protein existence level 1. Extracellular Nef protein targets CD4(+) T-lymphocytes for apoptosis by interacting with CXCR4 surface receptors (PubMed:14990729). From Human immunodeficiency virus type 1 group M subtype B (isolate BRU/LAI) (HIV-1).
   5156..5413    +  LTR            5' LTR (truncated): truncated 5' long terminal repeat (LTR) from HIV-1
   5460..5585    +  misc_feature   HIV-1 Ψ: packaging signal of human immunodeficiency virus type 1
   5569..5907    +  CDS            HIV-1 gag (fragment): gag protein from human immunodeficiency virus 1; gag
   6082..6315    +  misc_feature   RRE: The Rev response element (RRE) of HIV-1 allows for Rev-dependent mRNA export from the nucleus to the cytoplasm.
   6692..6792    +  CDS            Rev (fragment): human immunodeficiency virus 1 (HIV-1) Rev protein; rev; enhances nuclear export of unspliced and incompletely spliced viral mRNAs
   6807..6922    +  misc_feature   cPPT/CTS: central polypurine tract and central termination sequence of HIV-1 (lacking the first T)
   7135..7346    +  promoter       EF-1α core promoter: core promoter for human elongation factor EF-1α
   7347..7460    +  intron         EF-1α intron A (fragment): intron upstream of the start codon of human EF-1α
   8086..8289    +  intron         EF-1α intron A: truncated intron upstream of the start codon of human EF-1α
   8304..8346    +  misc_feature   MCS (fragment): multiple cloning site
   8370..12200   +  CDS            NPC1: NPC1_HUMAN - Experimental evidence at protein level: Swiss-Prot protein existence level 1. (Microbial infection) Acts as an endosomal entry receptor for ebolavirus. From Homo sapiens (Human).
  12201..12220   +  CDS            3xFLAG (fragment): three tandem FLAG® epitope tags, followed by an enterokinase cleavage site
  12254..113     +  promoter       PGK promoter (across the origin): mouse phosphoglycerate kinase 1 promoter
>Addgene plasmid #164975 | pLVX-NPC1(D786N)-FLAG | addgene full sequence | sequence record 332085 | Addgene NGS Result
GGCTCAGGGGCGGGGCGGGCGCCCGAAGGTCCTCCGGAGGCCCGGCATTCTGCACGCTTCAAAAGCGCAC
GTCTGCCGCGCTGTTCTCCTCTTCCTCATCTCCGGGCCTTTCGACCTGCAGCCCAAGCTTACCATGACCG
AGTACAAGCCCACGGTGCGCCTCGCCACCCGCGACGACGTCCCCAGGGCCGTACGCACCCTCGCCGCCGC
GTTCGCCGACTACCCCGCCACGCGCCACACCGTCGATCCGGACCGCCACATCGAGCGGGTCACCGAGCTG
CAAGAACTCTTCCTCACGCGCGTCGGGCTCGACATCGGCAAGGTGTGGGTCGCGGACGACGGCGCCGCGG
TGGCGGTCTGGACCACGCCGGAGAGCGTCGAAGCGGGGGCGGTGTTCGCCGAGATCGGCCCGCGCATGGC
CGAGTTGAGCGGTTCCCGGCTGGCCGCGCAGCAACAGATGGAAGGCCTCCTGGCGCCGCACCGGCCCAAG
GAGCCCGCGTGGTTCCTGGCCACCGTCGGCGTCTCGCCCGACCACCAGGGCAAGGGTCTGGGCAGCGCCG
TCGTGCTCCCCGGAGTGGAGGCGGCCGAGCGCGCCGGGGTGCCCGCCTTCCTGGAGACCTCCGCGCCCCG
CAACCTCCCCTTCTACGAGCGGCTCGGCTTCACCGTCACCGCCGACGTCGAGGTGCCCGAAGGACCGCGC
ACCTGGTGCATGACCCGCAAGCCCGGTGCCTGACCGCGTCTGGAACAATCAACCTCTGGATTACAAAATT
TGTGAAAGATTGACTGGTATTCTTAACTATGTTGCTCCTTTTACGCTATGTGGATACGCTGCTTTAATGC
CTTTGTATCATGCTATTGCTTCCCGTATGGCTTTCATTTTCTCCTCCTTGTATAAATCCTGGTTGCTGTC
TCTTTATGAGGAGTTGTGGCCCGTTGTCAGGCAACGTGGCGTGGTGTGCACTGTGTTTGCTGACGCAACC
CCCACTGGTTGGGGCATTGCCACCACCTGTCAGCTCCTTTCCGGGACTTTCGCTTTCCCCCTCCCTATTG
CCACGGCGGAACTCATCGCCGCCTGCCTTGCCCGCTGCTGGACAGGGGCTCGGCTGTTGGGCACTGACAA
TTCCGTGGTGTTGTCGGGGAAGCTGACGTCCTTTCCATGGCTGCTCGCCTGTGTTGCCACCTGGATTCTG
CGCGGGACGTCCTTCTGCTACGTCCCTTCGGCCCTCAATCCAGCGGACCTTCCTTCCCGCGGCCTGCTGC
CGGCTCTGCGGCCTCTTCCGCGTCTTCGCCTTCGCCCTCAGACGAGTCGGATCTCCCTTTGGGCCGCCTC
CCCGCCTGGAATTAATTCTGCAGTCGAGACCTAGAAAAACATGGAGCAATCACAAGTAGCAATACAGCAG
CTACCAATGCTGATTGTGCCTGGCTAGAAGCACAAGAGGAGGAGGAGGTGGGTTTTCCAGTCACACCTCA
GGTACCTTTAAGACCAATGACTTACAAGGCAGCTGTAGATCTTAGCCACTTTTTAAAAGAAAAGAGGGGA
CTGGAAGGGCTAATTCACTCCCAACGAAGACAAGATATCCTTGATCTGTGGATCTACCACACACAAGGCT
ACTTCCCTGATTAGCAGAACTACACACCAGGGCCAGGGGTCAGATATCCACTGACCTTTGGATGGTGCTA
CAAGCTAGTACCAGTTGAGCCAGATAAGGTAGAAGAGGCCAATAAAGGAGAGAACACCAGCTTGTTACAC
CCTGTGAGCCTGCATGGGATGGATGACCCGGAGAGAGAAGTGTTAGAGTGGAGGTTTGACAGCCGCCTAG
CATTTCATCACGTGGCCCGAGAGCTGCATCCGGAGTACTTCAAGAACTGCTGATATCGAGCTTGCTACAA
GGGACTTTCCGCTGGGGACTTTCCAGGGAGGCGTGGCCTGGGCGGGACTGGGGAGTGGCGAGCCCTCAGA
TCCTGCATATAAGCAGCTGCTTTTTGCCTGTACTGGGTCTCTCTGGTTAGACCAGATCTGAGCCTGGGAG
CTCTCTGGCTAACTAGGGAACCCACTGCTTAAGCCTCAATAAAGCTTGCCTTGAGTGCTTCAAGTAGTGT
GTGCCCGTCTGTTGTGTGACTCTGGTAACTAGAGATCCCTCAGACCCTTTTAGTCAGTGTGGAAAATCTC
TAGCAGTAGTAGTTCATGTCATCTTATTATTCAGTATTTATAACTTGCAAAGAAATGAATATCAGAGAGT
GAGAGGCCTTGACATTGCTAGCGTTTTACCGTCGACCTCTAGCTAGAGCTTGGCGTAATCATGGTCATAG
CTGTTTCCTGTGTGAAATTGTTATCCGCTCACAATTCCACACAACATACGAGCCGGAAGCATAAAGTGTA
AAGCCTGGGGTGCCTAATGAGTGAGCTAACTCACATTAATTGCGTTGCGCTCACTGCCCGCTTTCCAGTC
GGGAAACCTGTCGTGCCAGCTGCATTAATGAATCGGCCAACGCGCGGGGAGAGGCGGTTTGCGTATTGGG
CGCTCTTCCGCTTCCTCGCTCACTGACTCGCTGCGCTCGGTCGTTCGGCTGCGGCGAGCGGTATCAGCTC
ACTCAAAGGCGGTAATACGGTTATCCACAGAATCAGGGGATAACGCAGGAAAGAACATGTGAGCAAAAGG
CCAGCAAAAGGCCAGGAACCGTAAAAAGGCCGCGTTGCTGGCGTTTTTCCATAGGCTCCGCCCCCCTGAC
GAGCATCACAAAAATCGACGCTCAAGTCAGAGGTGGCGAAACCCGACAGGACTATAAAGATACCAGGCGT
TTCCCCCTGGAAGCTCCCTCGTGCGCTCTCCTGTTCCGACCCTGCCGCTTACCGGATACCTGTCCGCCTT
TCTCCCTTCGGGAAGCGTGGCGCTTTCTCATAGCTCACGCTGTAGGTATCTCAGTTCGGTGTAGGTCGTT
CGCTCCAAGCTGGGCTGTGTGCACGAACCCCCCGTTCAGCCCGACCGCTGCGCCTTATCCGGTAACTATC
GTCTTGAGTCCAACCCGGTAAGACACGACTTATCGCCACTGGCAGCAGCCACTGGTAACAGGATTAGCAG
AGCGAGGTATGTAGGCGGTGCTACAGAGTTCTTGAAGTGGTGGCCTAACTACGGCTACACTAGAAGAACA
GTATTTGGTATCTGCGCTCTGCTGAAGCCAGTTACCTTCGGAAAAAGAGTTGGTAGCTCTTGATCCGGCA
AACAAACCACCGCTGGTAGCGGTGGTTTTTTTGTTTGCAAGCAGCAGATTACGCGCAGAAAAAAAGGATC
TCAAGAAGATCCTTTGATCTTTTCTACGGGGTCTGACGCTCAGTGGAACGAAAACTCACGTTAAGGGATT
TTGGTCATGAGATTATCAAAAAGGATCTTCACCTAGATCCTTTTAAATTAAAAATGAAGTTTTAAATCAA
TCTAAAGTATATATGAGTAAACTTGGTCTGACAGTTACCAATGCTTAATCAGTGAGGCACCTATCTCAGC
GATCTGTCTATTTCGTTCATCCATAGTTGCCTGACTCCCCGTCGTGTAGATAACTACGATACGGGAGGGC
TTACCATCTGGCCCCAGTGCTGCAATGATACCGCGAGACCCACGCTCACCGGCTCCAGATTTATCAGCAA
TAAACCAGCCAGCCGGAAGGGCCGAGCGCAGAAGTGGTCCTGCAACTTTATCCGCCTCCATCCAGTCTAT
TAATTGTTGCCGGGAAGCTAGAGTAAGTAGTTCGCCAGTTAATAGTTTGCGCAACGTTGTTGCCATTGCT
ACAGGCATCGTGGTGTCACGCTCGTCGTTTGGTATGGCTTCATTCAGCTCCGGTTCCCAACGATCAAGGC
GAGTTACATGATCCCCCATGTTGTGCAAAAAAGCGGTTAGCTCCTTCGGTCCTCCGATCGTTGTCAGAAG
TAAGTTGGCCGCAGTGTTATCACTCATGGTTATGGCAGCACTGCATAATTCTCTTACTGTCATGCCATCC
GTAAGATGCTTTTCTGTGACTGGTGAGTACTCAACCAAGTCATTCTGAGAATAGTGTATGCGGCGACCGA
GTTGCTCTTGCCCGGCGTCAATACGGGATAATACCGCGCCACATAGCAGAACTTTAAAAGTGCTCATCAT
TGGAAAACGTTCTTCGGGGCGAAAACTCTCAAGGATCTTACCGCTGTTGAGATCCAGTTCGATGTAACCC
ACTCGTGCACCCAACTGATCTTCAGCATCTTTTACTTTCACCAGCGTTTCTGGGTGAGCAAAAACAGGAA
GGCAAAATGCCGCAAAAAAGGGAATAAGGGCGACACGGAAATGTTGAATACTCATACTCTTCCTTTTTCA
ATATTATTGAAGCATTTATCAGGGTTATTGTCTCATGAGCGGATACATATTTGAATGTATTTAGAAAAAT
AAACAAATAGGGGTTCCGCGCACATTTCCCCGAAAAGTGCCACCTGACGTCGACGGATCGGGAGATCAAC
TTGTTTATTGCAGCTTATAATGGTTACAAATAAAGCAATAGCATCACAAATTTCACAAATAAAGCATTTT
TTTCACTGCATTCTAGTTGTGGTTTGTCCAAACTCATCAATGTATCTTATCATGTCTGGATCAACTGGAT
AACTCAAGCTAACCAAAATCATCCCAAACTTCCCACCCCATACCCTATTACCACTGCCAATTACCTGTGG
TTTCATTTACTCTAAACCTGTGATTCCTCTGAATTATTTTCATTTTAAAGAAATTGTATTTGTTAAATAT
GTACTACAAACTTAGTAGTTGGAAGGGCTAATTCACTCCCAAAGAAGACAAGATATCCTTGATCTGTGGA
TCTACCACACACAAGGCTACTTCCCTGATTAGCAGAACTACACACCAGGGCCAGGGGTCAGATATCCACT
GACCTTTGGATGGTGCTACAAGCTAGTACCAGTTGAGCCAGATAAGGTAGAAGAGGCCAATAAAGGAGAG
AACACCAGCTTGTTACACCCTGTGAGCCTGCATGGGATGGATGACCCGGAGAGAGAAGTGTTAGAGTGGA
GGTTTGACAGCCGCCTAGCATTTCATCACGTGGCCCGAGAGCTGCATCCGGAGTACTTCAAGAACTGCTG
ATATCGAGCTTGCTACAAGGGACTTTCCGCTGGGGACTTTCCAGGGAGGCGTGGCCTGGGCGGGACTGGG
GAGTGGCGAGCCCTCAGATCCTGCATATAAGCAGCTGCTTTTTGCCTGTACTGGGTCTCTCTGGTTAGAC
CAGATCTGAGCCTGGGAGCTCTCTGGCTAACTAGGGAACCCACTGCTTAAGCCTCAATAAAGCTTGCCTT
GAGTGCTTCAAGTAGTGTGTGCCCGTCTGTTGTGTGACTCTGGTAACTAGAGATCCCTCAGACCCTTTTA
GTCAGTGTGGAAAATCTCTAGCAGTGGCGCCCGAACAGGGACTTGAAAGCGAAAGGGAAACCAGAGGAGC
TCTCTCGACGCAGGACTCGGCTTGCTGAAGCGCGCACGGCAAGAGGCGAGGGGCGGCGACTGGTGAGTAC
GCCAAAAATTTTGACTAGCGGAGGCTAGAAGGAGAGAGATGGGTGCGAGAGCGTCAGTATTAAGCGGGGG
AGAATTAGATCGCGATGGGAAAAAATTCGGTTAAGGCCAGGGGGAAAGAAAAAATATAAATTAAAACATA
TAGTATGGGCAAGCAGGGAGCTAGAACGATTCGCAGTTAATCCTGGCCTGTTAGAAACATCAGAAGGCTG
TAGACAAATACTGGGACAGCTACAACCATCCCTTCAGACAGGATCAGAAGAACTTAGATCATTATATAAT
ACAGTAGCAACCCTCTATTGTGTGCATCAAAGGATAGAGATAAAAGACACCAAGGAAGCTTTAGACAAGA
TAGAGGAAGAGCAAAACAAAAGTAAGACCACCGCACAGCAAGCGGCCGGCCGCTGATCTTCAGACCTGGA
GGAGGAGATATGAGGGACAATTGGAGAAGTGAATTATATAAATATAAAGTAGTAAAAATTGAACCATTAG
GAGTAGCACCCACCAAGGCAAAGAGAAGAGTGGTGCAGAGAGAAAAAAGAGCAGTGGGAATAGGAGCTTT
GTTCCTTGGGTTCTTGGGAGCAGCAGGAAGCACTATGGGCGCAGCGTCAATGACGCTGACGGTACAGGCC
AGACAATTATTGTCTGGTATAGTGCAGCAGCAGAACAATTTGCTGAGGGCTATTGAGGCGCAACAGCATC
TGTTGCAACTCACAGTCTGGGGCATCAAGCAGCTCCAGGCAAGAATCCTGGCTGTGGAAAGATACCTAAA
GGATCAACAGCTCCTGGGGATTTGGGGTTGCTCTGGAAAACTCATTTGCACCACTGCTGTGCCTTGGAAT
GCTAGTTGGAGTAATAAATCTCTGGAACAGATTTGGAATCACACGACCTGGATGGAGTGGGACAGAGAAA
TTAACAATTACACAAGCTTAATACACTCCTTAATTGAAGAATCGCAAAACCAGCAAGAAAAGAATGAACA
AGAATTATTGGAATTAGATAAATGGGCAAGTTTGTGGAATTGGTTTAACATAACAAATTGGCTGTGGTAT
ATAAAATTATTCATAATGATAGTAGGAGGCTTGGTAGGTTTAAGAATAGTTTTTGCTGTACTTTCTATAG
TGAATAGAGTTAGGCAGGGATATTCACCATTATCGTTTCAGACCCACCTCCCAACCCCGAGGGGACCCGA
CAGGCCCGAAGGAATAGAAGAAGAAGGTGGAGAGAGAGACAGAGACAGATCCATTCGATTAGTGAACGGA
TCTCGACGGTATCGCCTTTAAAAGAAAAGGGGGGATTGGGGGGTACAGTGCAGGGGAAAGAATAGTAGAC
ATAATAGCAACAGACATACAAACTAAAGAATTACAAAAACAAATTACAAAAATTCAAAATTTTCGGGTTT
ATTACAGGGACAGCAGAGATCCAGTTTATCGATGAGTAATTCATACAAAAGGACTCGCCCCTGCCTTGGG
GAATCCCAGGGACCGTCGTTAAACTCCCACTAACGTAGAACCCAGAGATCGCTGCGTTCCCGCCCCCTCA
CCCGCCCGCTCTCGTCATCACTGAGGTGGAGAAGAGCATGCGTGAGGCTCCGGTGCCCGTCAGTGGGCAG
AGCGCACATCGCCCACAGTCCCCGAGAAGTTGGGGGGAGGGGTCGGCAATTGAACCGGTGCCTAGAGAAG
GTGGCGCGGGGTAAACTGGGAAAGTGATGTCGTGTACTGGCTCCGCCTTTTTCCCGAGGGTGGGGGAGAA
CCGTATATAAGTGCAGTAGTCGCCGTGAACGTTCTTTTTCGCAACGGGTTTGCCGCCAGAACACAGGTAA
GTGCCGTGTGTGGTTCCCGCGGGCCTGGCCTCTTTACGGGTTATGGCCCTTGCGTGCCTTGAATTACTTC
CACGCCCCTGGCTGCAGTACGTGATTCTTGATCCCGAGCTTCGGGTTGGAAGTGGGTGGGAGAGTTCGAG
GCCTTGCGCTTAAGGAGCCCCTTCGCCTCGTGCTTGAGTTGAGGCCTGGCTTGGGCGCTGGGGCCGCCGC
GTGCGAATCTGGTGGCACCTTCGCGCCTGTCTCGCTGCTTTCGATAAGTCTCTAGCCATTTAAAATTTTT
GATGACCTGCTGCGACGCTTTTTTTCTGGCAAGATAGTCTTGTAAATGCGGGCCAAGATCTGCACACTGG
TATTTCGGTTTTTGGGGCCGCGGGCGGCGACGGGGCCCGTGCGTCCCAGCGCACATGTTCGGCGAGGCGG
GGCCTGCGAGCGCGGCCACCGAGAATCGGACGGGGGTAGTCTCAAGCTGGCCGGCCTGCTCTGGTGCCTG
GCCTCGCGCCGCCGTGTATCGCCCCGCCCTGGGCGGCAAGGCTGGCCCGGTCGGCACCAGTTGCGTGAGC
GGAAAGATGGCCGCTTCCCGGCCCTGCTGCAGGGAGCTCAAAATGGAGGACGCGGCGCTCGGGAGAGCGG
GCGGGTGAGTCACCCACACAAAGGAAAAGGGCCTTTCCGTCCTCAGCCGTCGCTTCATGTGACTCCACGG
AGTACCGGGCGCCGTCCAGGCACCTCGATTAGTTCTCGAGCTTTTGGAGTACGTCGTCTTTAGGTTGGGG
GGAGGGGTTTTATGCGATGGAGTTTCCCCACACTGAGTGGGTGGAGACTGAAGTTAGGCCAGCTTGGCAC
TTGATGTAATTCTCCTTGGAATTTGCCCTTTTTGAGTTTGGATCTTGGTTCATTCTCAAGCCTCAGACAG
TGGTTCAAAGTTTTTTTCTTCCATTTCAGGTGTCGTGAGGATCGCTAGCGCTACCGGACTCAGATCTCGA
GCTCAAGCTTCGAATTGGATCCACGTGGAATTCGCCACCATGACCGCTAGAGGGCTGGCTCTGGGGCTGC
TGCTGCTGCTGTGCCCCGCTCAGGTGTTCAGTCAGTCTTGCGTGTGGTATGGCGAGTGCGGCATCGCCTA
TGGGGACAAGAGGTATAACTGTGAATACTCTGGACCCCCTAAGCCACTGCCCAAAGACGGCTACGATCTG
GTGCAGGAACTGTGCCCAGGATTCTTTTTCGGCAACGTGAGCCTGTGCTGTGACGTGCGGCAGCTGCAGA
CCCTGAAGGATAATCTGCAGCTGCCTCTGCAGTTTCTGTCCAGGTGCCCATCTTGTTTTTATAACCTGCT
GAATCTGTTCTGCGAGCTGACCTGTAGTCCAAGGCAGTCACAGTTCCTGAACGTGACTGCCACCGAGGAC
TACGTCGATCCCGTGACAAACCAGACAAAGACTAATGTCAAAGAACTGCAGTACTATGTGGGCCAGTCCT
TCGCCAACGCTATGTATAATGCTTGCCGAGACGTGGAGGCACCAAGCTCCAATGATAAGGCCCTGGGGCT
GCTGTGCGGAAAAGACGCAGATGCCTGTAACGCTACCAATTGGATCGAATACATGTTTAACAAGGATAAT
GGCCAGGCCCCTTTCACCATTACACCAGTGTTTAGCGACTTCCCCGTCCACGGGATGGAGCCTATGAACA
ATGCCACTAAGGGATGCGACGAGTCCGTCGATGAAGTGACCGCTCCTTGCTCCTGTCAGGATTGCTCTAT
CGTGTGCGGGCCTAAACCACAGCCACCACCTCCACCAGCACCATGGACAATTCTGGGACTGGACGCCATG
TATGTGATTATGTGGATCACTTACATGGCCTTTCTGCTGGTCTTTTTCGGCGCATTTTTCGCCGTGTGGT
GTTATCGAAAGCGGTACTTTGTGAGCGAGTACACCCCCATTGACTCCAACATCGCTTTCAGCGTGAATGC
ATCCGACAAAGGCGAGGCATCCTGCTGTGATCCCGTGAGCGCCGCTTTCGAAGGGTGCCTGCGGAGACTG
TTTACTCGATGGGGGTCTTTCTGCGTGCGGAACCCCGGATGCGTGATCTTCTTCAGCCTGGTGTTTATCA
CCGCCTGTTCTAGTGGGCTGGTGTTCGTCCGAGTGACCACAAATCCAGTGGATCTGTGGAGCGCCCCATC
AAGCCAGGCTCGACTGGAGAAGGAATACTTTGACCAGCATTTCGGACCATTTTTCAGAACAGAGCAGCTG
ATCATTAGGGCACCCCTGACTGATAAACACATCTACCAGCCCTATCCTTCTGGAGCCGACGTGCCTTTCG
GCCCTCCACTGGATATCCAGATTCTGCATCAGGTGCTGGACCTGCAGATCGCCATTGAGAACATTACCGC
TAGCTATGACAATGAAACTGTGACCCTGCAGGATATCTGCCTGGCTCCTCTGAGCCCATATAACACTAAT
TGTACCATTCTGTCCGTCCTGAACTACTTTCAGAATAGCCACTCCGTGCTGGATCATAAGAAAGGCGACG
ACTTCTTCGTGTACGCCGACTATCACACCCATTTCCTGTACTGCGTGCGGGCTCCTGCAAGTCTGAACGA
CACCTCACTGCTGCACGATCCATGTCTGGGGACATTTGGCGGACCCGTGTTCCCTTGGCTGGTCCTGGGA
GGCTATGACGATCAGAACTACAACAATGCCACCGCCCTGGTCATCACCTTCCCTGTCAACAATTACTATA
ATGATACCGAGAAGCTGCAGAGAGCACAGGCCTGGGAGAAAGAGTTCATCAACTTCGTGAAGAATTACAA
AAACCCAAATCTGACCATTAGTTTCACAGCCGAGCGGAGCATCGAGGACGAACTGAACCGAGAATCTGAC
AGTGACGTGTTCACCGTGGTCATTAGCTATGCTATCATGTTCCTGTACATCTCACTGGCACTGGGCCATA
TGAAGAGCTGCAGGCGCCTGCTGGTGGATTCAAAAGTCAGCCTGGGAATTGCCGGCATCCTGATTGTGCT
GTCCTCTGTCGCTTGTAGCCTGGGGGTGTTCTCCTATATTGGACTGCCTCTGACCCTGATCGTCATTGAA
GTGATCCCATTTCTGGTCCTGGCTGTCGGAGTGGACAATATCTTCATTCTGGTGCAGGCATACCAGCGCG
ACGAGCGACTGCAGGGCGAAACACTGGATCAGCAGCTGGGAAGGGTGCTGGGAGAGGTCGCTCCATCTAT
GTTTCTGAGTTCATTCAGTGAAACCGTGGCATTTTTCCTGGGCGCCCTGAGTGTGATGCCAGCAGTCCAC
ACATTTTCACTGTTCGCTGGGCTGGCAGTGTTTATTGACTTCCTGCTGCAGATCACCTGCTTTGTGAGCC
TGCTGGGCCTGAACATTAAGAGGCAGGAGAAAAACCGCCTGGATATCTTCTGCTGCGTGCGGGGAGCAGA
GGACGGCACATCCGTGCAGGCTTCAGAAAGCTGTCTGTTCAGGTTTTTCAAGAACAGCTATTCTCCACTG
CTGCTGAAAGACTGGATGCGCCCCATCGTGATTGCAATCTTTGTCGGAGTGCTGAGTTTCTCAATTGCCG
TGCTGAACAAGGTCGACATCGGCCTGGATCAGAGCCTGTCCATGCCCGACGATTCTTACATGGTGGATTA
CTTTAAATCTATCAGTCAGTATCTGCACGCCGGCCCCCCTGTCTACTTCGTGCTGGAGGAAGGCCATGAC
TACACTAGCTCCAAGGGGCAGAATATGGTGTGCGGGGGAATGGGATGTAACAATGATTCCCTGGTGCAGC
AGATCTTCAACGCAGCCCAGCTGGACAATTATACAAGGATTGGCTTTGCCCCCTCTAGTTGGATCGACGA
TTACTTCGATTGGGTCAAGCCTCAGTCAAGCTGCTGTCGCGTGGACAACATCACAGATCAGTTTTGCAAT
GCAAGCGTGGTCGACCCTGCCTGCGTGAGATGTAGGCCACTGACTCCAGAGGGCAAACAGCGACCACAGG
GAGGCGACTTCATGAGATTCCTGCCTATGTTCCTGTCCGACAACCCAAATCCCAAGTGTGGCAAAGGAGG
CCACGCTGCATACTCCTCTGCAGTCAACATCCTGCTGGGACATGGGACCCGAGTGGGAGCCACATACTTC
ATGACATACCACACTGTGCTGCAGACCTCAGCTGACTTCATTGATGCACTGAAGAAAGCCCGCCTGATCG
CTAGCAACGTGACAGAGACTATGGGGATCAATGGATCCGCCTATCGAGTGTTTCCCTACTCTGTCTTTTA
CGTGTTCTATGAACAGTACCTGACTATCATTGACGATACCATCTTCAACCTGGGGGTGTCCCTGGGAGCT
ATCTTCCTGGTCACTATGGTGCTGCTGGGCTGCGAGCTGTGGTCTGCCGTGATTATGTGCGCCACCATCG
CTATGGTCCTGGTGAATATGTTCGGCGTGATGTGGCTGTGGGGGATCTCTCTGAACGCCGTCAGTCTGGT
GAATCTGGTCATGTCTTGCGGGATTAGTGTGGAGTTTTGTAGCCATATCACTAGAGCTTTCACCGTCTCA
ATGAAGGGAAGCCGGGTGGAAAGAGCAGAGGAAGCTCTGGCACACATGGGAAGTTCAGTGTTTAGTGGCA
TTACCCTGACAAAGTTCGGGGGAATCGTGGTCCTGGCCTTTGCTAAGAGCCAGATCTTCCAGATCTTTTA
TTTCCGGATGTACCTGGCTATGGTGCTGCTGGGCGCAACACACGGGCTGATTTTCCTGCCCGTCCTGCTG
TCATATATCGGCCCTAGCGTGAACAAGGCAAAAAGCTGCGCCACTGAGGAAAGATACAAGGGGACTGAGC
GAGAGAGACTGCTGAACTTTGACTACAAGGATGACGATGATAAATAACCCGGGCTCATCTAGATAATTCT
ACCGGGTAGGGGAGGCGCTTTTCCCAAGGCAGTCTGGAGCATGCGCTTTAGCAGCCCCGCTGGGCACTTG
GCGCTACACAAGTGGCCTCTGGCCTCGCACACATTCCACATCCACCGGTAGGCGCCAACCGGCTCCGTTC
TTTGGTGGCCCCTTCGCGCCACCTTCTACTCCTCCCCTAGTCAGGAAGTTCCCCCCCGCCCCGCAGCTCG
CGTCGTGCAGGACGTGACAAATGGAAGTAGCACGTCTCACTAGTCTCGTGCAGATGGACAGCACCGCTGA
GCAATGGAAGCGGGTAGGCCTTTGGGGCAGCGGCCAATAGCAGCTTTGCTCCTTCGCTTTCTGGGCTCAG
AGGCTGGGAAGGGGTGGGTCCGGGGGCGGGCTCAGGGGCG
